>Addgene plasmid #125493 | lentiSAMv2 PHF21A-TSS-guide2 | addgene full sequence | sequence record 251535 | Addgene NGS Result
GTTTTAGAGCTAGGCCAACATGAGGATCACCCATGTCTGCAGGGCCTAGCAAGTTAAAATAAGGCTAGTC
CGTTATCAACTTGGCCAACATGAGGATCACCCATGTCTGCAGGGCCAAGTGGCACCGAGTCGGTGCTTTT
TTTGGATCCTAGGTCTTGAAAGGAGTGGGAATTGGCTCCGGTGCCCGTCAGTGGGCAGAGCGCACATCGC
CCACAGTCCCCGAGAAGTTGGGGGGAGGGGTCGGCAATTGATCCGGTGCCTAGAGAAGGTGGCGCGGGGT
AAACTGGGAAAGTGATGTCGTGTACTGGCTCCGCCTTTTTCCCGAGGGTGGGGGAGAACCGTATATAAGT
GCAGTAGTCGCCGTGAACGTTCTTTTTCGCAACGGGTTTGCCGCCAGAACACAGGCGTACGGCCACCATG
AAAAGGCCGGCGGCCACGAAAAAGGCCGGCCAGGCAAAAAAGAAAAAGGACAAGAAGTACAGCATCGGCC
TGGCCATCGGCACCAACTCTGTGGGCTGGGCCGTGATCACCGACGAGTACAAGGTGCCCAGCAAGAAATT
CAAGGTGCTGGGCAACACCGACCGGCACAGCATCAAGAAGAACCTGATCGGAGCCCTGCTGTTCGACAGC
GGCGAAACAGCCGAGGCCACCCGGCTGAAGAGAACCGCCAGAAGAAGATACACCAGACGGAAGAACCGGA
TCTGCTATCTGCAAGAGATCTTCAGCAACGAGATGGCCAAGGTGGACGACAGCTTCTTCCACAGACTGGA
AGAGTCCTTCCTGGTGGAAGAGGATAAGAAGCACGAGCGGCACCCCATCTTCGGCAACATCGTGGACGAG
GTGGCCTACCACGAGAAGTACCCCACCATCTACCACCTGAGAAAGAAACTGGTGGACAGCACCGACAAGG
CCGACCTGCGGCTGATCTATCTGGCCCTGGCCCACATGATCAAGTTCCGGGGCCACTTCCTGATCGAGGG
CGACCTGAACCCCGACAACAGCGACGTGGACAAGCTGTTCATCCAGCTGGTGCAGACCTACAACCAGCTG
TTCGAGGAAAACCCCATCAACGCCAGCGGCGTGGACGCCAAGGCCATCCTGTCTGCCAGACTGAGCAAGA
GCAGACGGCTGGAAAATCTGATCGCCCAGCTGCCCGGCGAGAAGAAGAATGGCCTGTTCGGCAACCTGAT
TGCCCTGAGCCTGGGCCTGACCCCCAACTTCAAGAGCAACTTCGACCTGGCCGAGGATGCCAAACTGCAG
CTGAGCAAGGACACCTACGACGACGACCTGGACAACCTGCTGGCCCAGATCGGCGACCAGTACGCCGACC
TGTTTCTGGCCGCCAAGAACCTGTCCGACGCCATCCTGCTGAGCGACATCCTGAGAGTGAACACCGAGAT
CACCAAGGCCCCCCTGAGCGCCTCTATGATCAAGAGATACGACGAGCACCACCAGGACCTGACCCTGCTG
AAAGCTCTCGTGCGGCAGCAGCTGCCTGAGAAGTACAAAGAGATTTTCTTCGACCAGAGCAAGAACGGCT
ACGCCGGCTACATTGACGGCGGAGCCAGCCAGGAAGAGTTCTACAAGTTCATCAAGCCCATCCTGGAAAA
GATGGACGGCACCGAGGAACTGCTCGTGAAGCTGAACAGAGAGGACCTGCTGCGGAAGCAGCGGACCTTC
GACAACGGCAGCATCCCCCACCAGATCCACCTGGGAGAGCTGCACGCCATTCTGCGGCGGCAGGAAGATT
TTTACCCATTCCTGAAGGACAACCGGGAAAAGATCGAGAAGATCCTGACCTTCCGCATCCCCTACTACGT
GGGCCCTCTGGCCAGGGGAAACAGCAGATTCGCCTGGATGACCAGAAAGAGCGAGGAAACCATCACCCCC
TGGAACTTCGAGGAAGTGGTGGACAAGGGCGCTTCCGCCCAGAGCTTCATCGAGCGGATGACCAACTTCG
ATAAGAACCTGCCCAACGAGAAGGTGCTGCCCAAGCACAGCCTGCTGTACGAGTACTTCACCGTGTATAA
CGAGCTGACCAAAGTGAAATACGTGACCGAGGGAATGAGAAAGCCCGCCTTCCTGAGCGGCGAGCAGAAA
AAGGCCATCGTGGACCTGCTGTTCAAGACCAACCGGAAAGTGACCGTGAAGCAGCTGAAAGAGGACTACT
TCAAGAAAATCGAGTGCTTCGACTCCGTGGAAATCTCCGGCGTGGAAGATCGGTTCAACGCCTCCCTGGG
CACATACCACGATCTGCTGAAAATTATCAAGGACAAGGACTTCCTGGACAATGAGGAAAACGAGGACATT
CTGGAAGATATCGTGCTGACCCTGACACTGTTTGAGGACAGAGAGATGATCGAGGAACGGCTGAAAACCT
ATGCCCACCTGTTCGACGACAAAGTGATGAAGCAGCTGAAGCGGCGGAGATACACCGGCTGGGGCAGGCT
GAGCCGGAAGCTGATCAACGGCATCCGGGACAAGCAGTCCGGCAAGACAATCCTGGATTTCCTGAAGTCC
GACGGCTTCGCCAACAGAAACTTCATGCAGCTGATCCACGACGACAGCCTGACCTTTAAAGAGGACATCC
AGAAAGCCCAGGTGTCCGGCCAGGGCGATAGCCTGCACGAGCACATTGCCAATCTGGCCGGCAGCCCCGC
CATTAAGAAGGGCATCCTGCAGACAGTGAAGGTGGTGGACGAGCTCGTGAAAGTGATGGGCCGGCACAAG
CCCGAGAACATCGTGATCGAAATGGCCAGAGAGAACCAGACCACCCAGAAGGGACAGAAGAACAGCCGCG
AGAGAATGAAGCGGATCGAAGAGGGCATCAAAGAGCTGGGCAGCCAGATCCTGAAAGAACACCCCGTGGA
AAACACCCAGCTGCAGAACGAGAAGCTGTACCTGTACTACCTGCAGAATGGGCGGGATATGTACGTGGAC
CAGGAACTGGACATCAACCGGCTGTCCGACTACGATGTGGACCACATCGTGCCTCAGAGCTTTCTGAAGG
ACGACTCCATCGACAACAAGGTGCTGACCAGAAGCGACAAGGCCCGGGGCAAGAGCGACAACGTGCCCTC
CGAAGAGGTCGTGAAGAAGATGAAGAACTACTGGCGGCAGCTGCTGAACGCCAAGCTGATTACCCAGAGA
AAGTTCGACAATCTGACCAAGGCCGAGAGAGGCGGCCTGAGCGAACTGGATAAGGCCGGCTTCATCAAGA
GACAGCTGGTGGAAACCCGGCAGATCACAAAGCACGTGGCACAGATCCTGGACTCCCGGATGAACACTAA
GTACGACGAGAATGACAAGCTGATCCGGGAAGTGAAAGTGATCACCCTGAAGTCCAAGCTGGTGTCCGAT
TTCCGGAAGGATTTCCAGTTTTACAAAGTGCGCGAGATCAACAACTACCACCACGCCCACGACGCCTACC
TGAACGCCGTCGTGGGAACCGCCCTGATCAAAAAGTACCCTAAGCTGGAAAGCGAGTTCGTGTACGGCGA
CTACAAGGTGTACGACGTGCGGAAGATGATCGCCAAGAGCGAGCAGGAAATCGGCAAGGCTACCGCCAAG
TACTTCTTCTACAGCAACATCATGAACTTTTTCAAGACCGAGATTACCCTGGCCAACGGCGAGATCCGGA
AGCGGCCTCTGATCGAGACAAACGGCGAAACCGGGGAGATCGTGTGGGATAAGGGCCGGGATTTTGCCAC
CGTGCGGAAAGTGCTGAGCATGCCCCAAGTGAATATCGTGAAAAAGACCGAGGTGCAGACAGGCGGCTTC
AGCAAAGAGTCTATCCTGCCCAAGAGGAACAGCGATAAGCTGATCGCCAGAAAGAAGGACTGGGACCCTA
AGAAGTACGGCGGCTTCGACAGCCCCACCGTGGCCTATTCTGTGCTGGTGGTGGCCAAAGTGGAAAAGGG
CAAGTCCAAGAAACTGAAGAGTGTGAAAGAGCTGCTGGGGATCACCATCATGGAAAGAAGCAGCTTCGAG
AAGAATCCCATCGACTTTCTGGAAGCCAAGGGCTACAAAGAAGTGAAAAAGGACCTGATCATCAAGCTGC
CTAAGTACTCCCTGTTCGAGCTGGAAAACGGCCGGAAGAGAATGCTGGCCTCTGCCGGCGAACTGCAGAA
GGGAAACGAACTGGCCCTGCCCTCCAAATATGTGAACTTCCTGTACCTGGCCAGCCACTATGAGAAGCTG
AAGGGCTCCCCCGAGGATAATGAGCAGAAACAGCTGTTTGTGGAACAGCACAAGCACTACCTGGACGAGA
TCATCGAGCAGATCAGCGAGTTCTCCAAGAGAGTGATCCTGGCCGACGCTAATCTGGACAAAGTGCTGTC
CGCCTACAACAAGCACCGGGATAAGCCCATCAGAGAGCAGGCCGAGAATATCATCCACCTGTTTACCCTG
ACCAATCTGGGAGCCCCTGCCGCCTTCAAGTACTTTGACACCACCATCGACCGGAAGAGGTACACCAGCA
CCAAAGAGGTGCTGGACGCCACCCTGATCCACCAGAGCATCACCGGCCTGTACGAGACACGGATCGACCT
GTCTCAGCTGGGAGGCGACAGCGCTGGAGGAGGTGGAAGCGGAGGAGGAGGAAGCGGAGGAGGAGGTAGC
GGACCTAAGAAAAAGAGGAAGGTGGCGGCCGCTGGATCCGGACGGGCTGACGCATTGGACGATTTTGATC
TGGATATGCTGGGAAGTGACGCCCTCGATGATTTTGACCTTGACATGCTTGGTTCGGATGCCCTTGATGA
CTTTGACCTCGACATGCTCGGCAGTGACGCCCTTGATGATTTCGACCTGGACATGCTGATTAACTGTACA
GGCAGTGGAGAGGGCAGAGGAAGTCTGCTAACATGCGGTGACGTCGAGGAGAATCCTGGCCCAATGGCCA
AGCCTTTGTCTCAAGAAGAATCCACCCTCATTGAAAGAGCAACGGCTACAATCAACAGCATCCCCATCTC
TGAAGACTACAGCGTCGCCAGCGCAGCTCTCTCTAGCGACGGCCGCATCTTCACTGGTGTCAATGTATAT
CATTTTACTGGGGGACCTTGTGCAGAACTCGTGGTGCTGGGCACTGCTGCTGCTGCGGCAGCTGGCAACC
TGACTTGTATCGTCGCGATCGGAAATGAGAACAGGGGCATCTTGAGCCCCTGCGGACGGTGCCGACAGGT
GCTTCTCGATCTGCATCCTGGGATCAAAGCCATAGTGAAGGACAGTGATGGACAGCCGACGGCAGTTGGG
ATTCGTGAATTGCTGCCCTCTGGTTATGTGTGGGAGGGCTAAGAATTCGATATCAAGCTTATCGGTAATC
AACCTCTGGATTACAAAATTTGTGAAAGATTGACTGGTATTCTTAACTATGTTGCTCCTTTTACGCTATG
TGGATACGCTGCTTTAATGCCTTTGTATCATGCTATTGCTTCCCGTATGGCTTTCATTTTCTCCTCCTTG
TATAAATCCTGGTTGCTGTCTCTTTATGAGGAGTTGTGGCCCGTTGTCAGGCAACGTGGCGTGGTGTGCA
CTGTGTTTGCTGACGCAACCCCCACTGGTTGGGGCATTGCCACCACCTGTCAGCTCCTTTCCGGGACTTT
CGCTTTCCCCCTCCCTATTGCCACGGCGGAACTCATCGCCGCCTGCCTTGCCCGCTGCTGGACAGGGGCT
CGGCTGTTGGGCACTGACAATTCCGTGGTGTTGTCGGGGAAATCATCGTCCTTTCCTTGGCTGCTCGCCT
GTGTTGCCACCTGGATTCTGCGCGGGACGTCCTTCTGCTACGTCCCTTCGGCCCTCAATCCAGCGGACCT
TCCTTCCCGCGGCCTGCTGCCGGCTCTGCGGCCTCTTCCGCGTCTTCGCCTTCGCCCTCAGACGAGTCGG
ATCTCCCTTTGGGCCGCCTCCCCGCATCGATACCGTCGACCTCGAGACCTAGAAAAACATGGAGCAATCA
CAAGTAGCAATACAGCAGCTACCAATGCTGATTGTGCCTGGCTAGAAGCACAAGAGGAGGAGGAGGTGGG
TTTTCCAGTCACACCTCAGGTACCTTTAAGACCAATGACTTACAAGGCAGCTGTAGATCTTAGCCACTTT
TTAAAAGAAAAGGGGGGACTGGAAGGGCTAATTCACTCCCAACGAAGACAAGATATCCTTGATCTGTGGA
TCTACCACACACAAGGCTACTTCCCTGATTGGCAGAACTACACACCAGGGCCAGGGATCAGATATCCACT
GACCTTTGGATGGTGCTACAAGCTAGTACCAGTTGAGCAAGAGAAGGTAGAAGAAGCCAATGAAGGAGAG
AACACCCGCTTGTTACACCCTGTGAGCCTGCATGGGATGGATGACCCGGAGAGAGAAGTATTAGAGTGGA
GGTTTGACAGCCGCCTAGCATTTCATCACATGGCCCGAGAGCTGCATCCGGACTGTACTGGGTCTCTCTG
GTTAGACCAGATCTGAGCCTGGGAGCTCTCTGGCTAACTAGGGAACCCACTGCTTAAGCCTCAATAAAGC
TTGCCTTGAGTGCTTCAAGTAGTGTGTGCCCGTCTGTTGTGTGACTCTGGTAACTAGAGATCCCTCAGAC
CCTTTTAGTCAGTGTGGAAAATCTCTAGCAGGGCCCGTTTAAACCCGCTGATCAGCCTCGACTGTGCCTT
CTAGTTGCCAGCCATCTGTTGTTTGCCCCTCCCCCGTGCCTTCCTTGACCCTGGAAGGTGCCACTCCCAC
TGTCCTTTCCTAATAAAATGAGGAAATTGCATCGCATTGTCTGAGTAGGTGTCATTCTATTCTGGGGGGT
GGGGTGGGGCAGGACAGCAAGGGGGAGGATTGGGAAGACAATAGCAGGCATGCTGGGGATGCGGTGGGCT
CTATGGCTTCTGAGGCGGAAAGAACCAGCTGGGGCTCTAGGGGGTATCCCC
[124 nt withheld, positions 6912-7035]
C
[91 nt withheld, positions 7037-7127]
A
[49 nt withheld, positions 7129-7177]
CCTTTGACGTTGGAGTCCACGTTCTTT
[37 nt withheld, positions 7205-7241]
ACCCTATCTCGGTCTATTCTTTTGATTTATAAGGGATTTTGCCGATTTCGGCCTATTGGTTAAAAAATGA
GCTGATTTAACAAAAATTTAACGCGAATTAATTCTGTGGAATGTGTGTCAGTTAGGGTGTGGAAAGTCCC
CAGGCTCCCCAGCAGGCAGAAGTATGCAAAGCATGCATCTCAATTAGTCAGCAACCAGGTGTGGAAAGTC
CCCAGGCTCCCCAGCAGGCAGAAGTATGCAAAGCATGCATCTCAATTAGTCAGCAACCATAGTCCCGCCC
CTAACTCCGCCCATCCCGCCCCTAACTCCGCCCAGTTCCGCCCATTCTCCGCCCCATGGCTGACTAATTT
TTTTTATTTATGCAGAGGCCGAGGCCGCCTCTGCCTCTGAGCTATTCCAGAAGTAGTGAGGAGGCTTTTT
TGGAGGCCTAGGCTTTTGCAAAAAGCTCCCGGGAGCTTGTATATCCATTTTCGGATCTGATCAGCACGTG
TTGACAATTAATCATCGGCATAGTATATCGGCATAGTATAATACGACAAGGTGAGGAACTAAACCATGGC
CAAGTTGACCAGTGCCGTTCCGGTGCTCACCGCGCGCGACGTCGCCGGAGCGGTCGAGTTCTGGACCGAC
CGGCTCGGGTTCTCCCGGGACTTCGTGGAGGACGACTTCGCCGGTGTGGTCCGGGACGACGTGACCCTGT
TCATCAGCGCGGTCCAGGACCAGGTGGTGCCGGACAACACCCTGGCCTGGGTGTGGGTGCGCGGCCTGGA
CGAGCTGTACGCCGAGTGGTCGGAGGTCGTGTCCACGAACTTCCGGGACGCCTCCGGGCCGGCCATGACC
GAGATCGGCGAGCAGCCGTGGGGGCGGGAGTTCGCCCTGCGCGACCCGGCCGGCAACTGCGTGCACTTCG
TGGCCGAGGAGCAGGACTGACACGTGCTACGAGATTTCGATTCCACCGCCGCCTTCTATGAAAGGTTGGG
CTTCGGAATCGTTTTCCGGGACGCCGGCTGGATGATCCTCCAGCGCGGGGATCTCATGCTGGAGTTCTTC
GCCCACCCCAACTTGTTTATTGCAGCTTATAATGGTTACAAATAAAGCAATAGCATCACAAATTTCACAA
ATAAAGCATTTTTTTCACTGCATTCTAGTTGTGGTTTGTCCAAACTCATCAATGTATCTTATCATGTCTG
TATACCGTCGACCTCTAGCTAGAGCTTGGCGTAATCATGGTCATAGCTGTTTCCTGTGTGAAATTGTTAT
CCGCTCACAATTCCACACAACATACGAGCCGGAAGCATAAAGTGTAAAGCCTGGGGTGCCTAATGAGTGA
GCTAACTCACATTAATTGCGTTGCGCTCACTGCCCGCTTTCCAGTCGGGAAACCTGTCGTGCCAGCTGCA
TTAATGAATCGGCCAACGCGCGGGGAGAGGCGGTTTGCGTATTGGGCGCTCTTCCGCTTCCTCGCTCACT
GACTCGCTGCGCTCGGTCGTTCGGCTGCGGCGAGCGGTATCAGCTCACTCAAAGGCGGTAATACGGTTAT
CCACAGAATCAGGGGATAACGCAGGAAAGAACATGTGAGCAAAAGGCCAGCAAAAGGCCAGGAACCGTAA
AAAGGCCGCGTTGCTGGCGTTTTTCCATAGGCTCCGCCCCCCTGACGAGCATCACAAAAATCGACGCTCA
AGTCAGAGGTGGCGAAACCCGACAGGACTATAAAGATACCAGGCGTTTCCCCCTGGAAGCTCCCTCGTGC
GCTCTCCTGTTCCGACCCTGCCGCTTACCGGATACCTGTCCGCCTTTCTCCCTTCGGGAAGCGTGGCGCT
TTCTCATAGCTCACGCTGTAGGTATCTCAGTTCGGTGTAGGTCGTTCGCTCCAAGCTGGGCTGTGTGCAC
GAACCCCCCGTTCAGCCCGACCGCTGCGCCTTATCCGGTAACTATCGTCTTGAGTCCAACCCGGTAAGAC
ACGACTTATCGCCACTGGCAGCAGCCACTGGTAACAGGATTAGCAGAGCGAGGTATGTAGGCGGTGCTAC
AGAGTTCTTGAAGTGGTGGCCTAACTACGGCTACACTAGAAGAACAGTATTTGGTATCTGCGCTCTGCTG
AAGCCAGTTACCTTCGGAAAAAGAGTTGGTAGCTCTTGATCCGGCAAACAAACCACCGCTGGTAGCGGTG
GTTTTTTTGTTTGCAAGCAGCAGATTACGCGCAGAAAAAAAGGATCTCAAGAAGATCCTTTGATCTTTTC
TACGGGGTCTGACGCTCAGTGGAACGAAAACTCACGTTAAGGGATTTTGGTCATGAGATTATCAAAAAGG
ATCTTCACCTAGATCCTTTTAAATTAAAAATGAAGTTTTAAATCAATCTAAAGTATATATGAGTAAACTT
GGTCTGACAGTTACCAATGCTTAATCAGTGAGGCACCTATCTCAGCGATCTGTCTATTTCGTTCATCCAT
AGTTGCCTGACTCCCCGTCGTGTAGATAACTACGATACGGGAGGGCTTACCATCTGGCCCCAGTGCTGCA
ATGATACCGCGAGACCCACGCTCACCGGCTCCAGATTTATCAGCAATAAACCAGCCAGCCGGAAGGGCCG
AGCGCAGAAGTGGTCCTGCAACTTTATCCGCCTCCATCCAGTCTATTAATTGTTGCCGGGAAGCTAGAGT
AAGTAGTTCGCCAGTTAATAGTTTGCGCAACGTTGTTGCCATTGCTACAGGCATCGTGGTGTCACGCTCG
TCGTTTGGTATGGCTTCATTCAGCTCCGGTTCCCAACGATCAAGGCGAGTTACATGATCCCCCATGTTGT
GCAAAAAAGCGGTTAGCTCCTTCGGTCCTCCGATCGTTGTCAGAAGTAAGTTGGCCGCAGTGTTATCACT
CATGGTTATGGCAGCACTGCATAATTCTCTTACTGTCATGCCATCCGTAAGATGCTTTTCTGTGACTGGT
GAGTACTCAACCAAGTCATTCTGAGAATAGTGTATGCGGCGACCGAGTTGCTCTTGCCCGGCGTCAATAC
GGGATAATACCGCGCCACATAGCAGAACTTTAAAAGTGCTCATCATTGGAAAACGTTCTTCGGGGCGAAA
ACTCTCAAGGATCTTACCGCTGTTGAGATCCAGTTCGATGTAACCCACTCGTGCACCCAACTGATCTTCA
GCATCTTTTACTTTCACCAGCGTTTCTGGGTGAGCAAAAACAGGAAGGCAAAATGCCGCAAAAAAGGGAA
TAAGGGCGACACGGAAATGTTGAATACTCATACTCTTCCTTTTTCAATATTATTGAAGCATTTATCAGGG
TTATTGTCTCATGAGCGGATACATATTTGAATGTATTTAGAAAAATAAACAAATAGGGGTTCCGCGCACA
TTTCCCCGAAAAGTGCCACCTGACGTCGACGGATCGGGAGATCTCCCGATCCCCTATGGTGCACTCTCAG
TACAATCTGCTCTGATGCCGCATAGTTAAGCCAGTATCTGCTCCCTGCTTGTGTGTTGGAGGTCGCTGAG
TAGTGCGCGAGCAAAATTTAAGCTACAACAAGGCAAGGCTTGACCGACAATTGCATGAAGAATCTGCTTA
GGGTTAGGCGTTTTGCGCTGCTTCGCGATGTACGGGCCAGATATACGCGTTGACATTGATTATTGACTAG
TTATTAATAGTAATCAATTACGGGGTCATTAGTTCATAGCCCATATATGGAGTTCCGCGTTACATAACTT
ACGGTAAATGGCCCGCCTGGCTGACCGCCCAACGACCCCCGCCCATTGACGTCAATAATGACGTATGTTC
CCATAGTAACGCCAATAGGGACTTTCCATTGACGTCAATGGGTGGAGTATTTACGGTAAACTGCCCACTT
GGCAGTACATCAAGTGTATCATATGCCAAGTACGCCCCCTATTGACGTCAATGACGGTAAATGGCCCGCC
TGGCATTATGCCCAGTACATGACCTTATGGGACTTTCCTACTTGGCAGTACATCTACGTATTAGTCATCG
CTATTACCATGGTGATGCGGTTTTGGCAGTACATCAATGGGCGTGGATAGCGGTTTGACTCACGGGGATT
TCCAAGTCTCCACCCCATTGACGTCAATGGGAGTTTGTTTTGGCACCAAAATCAACGGGACTTTCCAAAA
TGTCGTAACAACTCCGCCCCATTGACGCAAATGGGCGGTAGGCGTGTACGGTGGGAGGTCTATATAAGCA
GCGCGTTTTGCCTGTACTGGGTCTCTCTGGTTAGACCAGATCTGAGCCTGGGAGCTCTCTGGCTAACTAG
GGAACCCACTGCTTAAGCCTCAATAAAGCTTGCCTTGAGTGCTTCAAGTAGTGTGTGCCCGTCTGTTGTG
TGACTCTGGTAACTAGAGATCCCTCAGACCCTTTTAGTCAGTGTGGAAAATCTCTAGCAGTGGCGCCCGA
ACAGGGACTTGAAAGCGAAAGGGAAACCAGAGGAGCTCTCTCGACGCAGGACTCGGCTTGCTGAAGCGCG
CACGGCAAGAGGCGAGGGGCGGCGACTGGTGAGTACGCCAAAAATTTTGACTAGCGGAGGCTAGAAGGAG
AGAGATGGGTGCGAGAGCGTCAGTATTAAGCGGGGGAGAATTAGATCGCGATGGGAAAAAATTCGGTTAA
GGCCAGGGGGAAAGAAAAAATATAAATTAAAACATATAGTATGGGCAAGCAGGGAGCTAGAACGATTCGC
AGTTAATCCTGGCCTGTTAGAAACATCAGAAGGCTGTAGACAAATACTGGGACAGCTACAACCATCCCTT
CAGACAGGATCAGAAGAACTTAGATCATTATATAATACAGTAGCAACCCTCTATTGTGTGCATCAAAGGA
TAGAGATAAAAGACACCAAGGAAGCTTTAGACAAGATAGAGGAAGAGCAAAACAAAAGTAAGACCACCGC
ACAGCAAGCGGCCGCTGATCTTCAGACCTGGAGGAGGAGATATGAGGGACAATTGGAGAAGTGAATTATA
TAAATATAAAGTAGTAAAAATTGAACCATTAGGAGTAGCACCCACCAAGGCAAAGAGAAGAGTGGTGCAG
AGAGAAAAAAGAGCAGTGGGAATAGGAGCTTTGTTCCTTGGGTTCTTGGGAGCAGCAGGAAGCACTATGG
GCGCAGCGTCAATGACGCTGACGGTACAGGCCAGACAATTATTGTCTGGTATAGTGCAGCAGCAGAACAA
TTTGCTGAGGGCTATTGAGGCGCAACAGCATCTGTTGCAACTCACAGTCTGGGGCATCAAGCAGCTCCAG
GCAAGAATCCTGGCTGTGGAAAGATACCTAAAGGATCAACAGCTCCTGGGGATTTGGGGTTGCTCTGGAA
AACTCATTTGCACCACTGCTGTGCCTTGGAATGCTAGTTGGAGTAATAAATCTCTGGAACAGATTTGGAA
TCACACGACCTGGATGGAGTGGGACAGAGAAATTAACAATTACACAAGCTTAATACACTCCTTAATTGAA
GAATCGCAAAACCAGCAAGAAAAGAATGAACAAGAATTATTGGAATTAGATAAATGGGCAAGTTTGTGGA
ATTGGTTTAACATAACAAATTGGCTGTGGTATATAAAATTATTCATAATGATAGTAGGAGGCTTGGTAGG
TTTAAGAATAGTTTTTGCTGTACTTTCTATAGTGAATAGAGTTAGGCAGGGATATTCACCATTATCGTTT
CAGACCCACCTCCCAACCCCGAGGGGACCCGACAGGCCCGAAGGAATAGAAGAAGAAGGTGGAGAGAGAG
ACAGAGACAGATCCATTCGATTAGTGAACGGATCGGCACTGCGTGCGCCAATTCTGCAGACAAATGGCAG
TATTCATCCACAATTTTAAAAGAAAAGGGGGGATTGGGGGGTACAGTGCAGGGGAAAGAATAGTAGACAT
AATAGCAACAGACATACAAACTAAAGAATTACAAAAACAAATTACAAAAATTCAAAATTTTCGGGTTTAT
TACAGGGACAGCAGAGATCCAGTTTGGTTAATTAGCTAGCGAGGGCCTATTTCCCATGATTCCTTCATAT
TTGCATATACGATACAAGGCTGTTAGAGAGATAATTGGAATTAATTTGACTGTAAACACAAAGATATTAG
TACAAAATACGTGACGTAGAAAGTAATAATTTCTTGGGTAGTTTGCAGTTTTAAAATTATGTTTTAAAAT
GGACTATCATATGCTTACCGTAACTTGAAAGTATTTCGATTTCTTGGCTTTATATATCTTGTGGAAAGGA
CGAAACACCGCCTGGGCGGAGGGATCCCC
Features (pLannotate 1.2.2; 38 found; start..end, strand, type, name):
     18..36      +  misc_RNA       MS2 stem loop: stem loop that binds the bacteriophage MS2 coat protein
     47..83      +  misc_RNA       gRNA scaffold (fragment): guide RNA scaffold for the Streptococcus pyogenes CRISPR/Cas9 system
     88..106     +  misc_RNA       MS2 stem loop: stem loop that binds the bacteriophage MS2 coat protein
    117..136     +  misc_RNA       gRNA scaffold (fragment): guide RNA scaffold for the Streptococcus pyogenes CRISPR/Cas9 system
    149..167     +  CDS            small t antigen (fragment): SV40 (simian virus 40) small t antigen
    193..404     +  promoter       EF-1α core promoter: core promoter for human elongation factor EF-1α
    421..468     +  CDS            nucleoplasmin NLS: bipartite nuclear localization signal from nucleoplasmin
    468..4569    +  CDS            dCas9 (fragment): catalytically dead mutant of the Cas9 endonuclease from the Streptococcus pyogenes Type II CRISPR/Cas system RNA-guided DNA-binding protein that lacks endonuclease activity due to the D10A mutation in the RuvC catalytic domain and the N863A mutation in the HNH catalytic domain
   4894..5292    +  CDS            BSD: blasticidin S deaminase; Aspergillus terreus BSD; confers resistance to blasticidin
   5293..5314    +  misc_feature   MCS (fragment): pBluescript multiple cloning site
   5317..5905    +  misc_feature   WPRE: woodchuck hepatitis virus posttranscriptional regulatory element
   5842..6423    +  CDS            nef (fragment): NEF_HV1H2 - Experimental evidence at protein level: Swiss-Prot protein existence level 1. Extracellular Nef protein targets CD4(+) T-lymphocytes for apoptosis by interacting with CXCR4 surface receptors. From Human immunodeficiency virus type 1 group M subtype B (isolate HXB2) (HIV-1).
   6430..6610    +  LTR            5' LTR (truncated): truncated 5' long terminal repeat (LTR) from HIV-1
   6642..6866    +  polyA_signal   bGH poly(A) signal: bovine growth hormone polyadenylation signal
   6870..6891    +  promoter       SV40 promoter (fragment): SV40 enhancer and early promoter
   6912..7340    +  rep_origin     f1 ori (sequence partly withheld): f1 bacteriophage origin of replication; arrow indicates direction of (+) strand synthesis
   7354..7683    +  promoter       SV40 promoter: SV40 enhancer and early promoter
   7731..7778    +  promoter       EM7 promoter: synthetic bacterial promoter&nbsp
   7797..8171    +  CDS            BleoR: antibiotic-binding protein; Sh ble from Streptoalloteichus hindustanus; confers resistance to bleomycin, phleomycin, and Zeocin™
   8181..8306    +  CDS            ble (fragment): BLE_KLEPN - Experimental evidence at protein level: Swiss-Prot protein existence level 1. Binding protein with a strong affinity to the bleomycin family of antibiotics. Binds to CL990; an antimitotic-antibiotic compound. From Klebsiella pneumoniae.
   8301..8422    +  polyA_signal   SV40 poly(A) signal: SV40 polyadenylation signal
   8493..8515    -  protein_bind   lac operator (fragment): The lac repressor binds to the lac operator to inhibit transcription in E. coli. This inhibition can be relieved by adding lactose or isopropyl-β-D-thiogalactopyranoside (IPTG). lac repressor encoded by lacI
   8519..8549    -  promoter       lac promoter: promoter for the E. coli lac operon
   8564..8585    -  protein_bind   CAP binding site: CAP binding activates transcription in the presence of cAMP. E. coli catabolite activator protein
   8598..8690    -  CDS            lacI (fragment): lac repressor; lacI; The lac repressor binds to the lac operator to inhibit transcription in E. coli. This inhibition can be relieved by adding lactose or isopropyl-β-D-thiogalactopyranoside (IPTG).
   8873..9461    -  rep_origin     ori: high-copy-number ColE1/pMB1/pBR322/pUC origin of replication
   9632..10492   -  CDS            AmpR: β-lactamase; bla; confers resistance to ampicillin, carbenicillin, and related antibiotics
  10493..10597   -  promoter       AmpR promoter: bla
  10656..10708   -  misc_feature   bom (fragment): basis of mobility region from pBR322
  10863..11242   +  enhancer       CMV enhancer: human cytomegalovirus immediate early enhancer
  11243..11442   +  promoter       CMV promoter: human cytomegalovirus (CMV) immediate early promoter
  11460..11640   +  LTR            5' LTR (truncated): truncated 5' long terminal repeat (LTR) from HIV-1
  11687..11812   +  misc_feature   HIV-1 Ψ: packaging signal of human immunodeficiency virus type 1
  11796..12159   +  CDS            HIV-1 gag (fragment): gag protein from human immunodeficiency virus 1; gag
  12305..12538   +  misc_feature   RRE: The Rev response element (RRE) of HIV-1 allows for Rev-dependent mRNA export from the nucleus to the cytoplasm.
  12915..13015   +  CDS            Rev (fragment): human immunodeficiency virus 1 (HIV-1) Rev protein; rev; enhances nuclear export of unspliced and incompletely spliced viral mRNAs
  13065..13182   +  misc_feature   cPPT/CTS: central polypurine tract and central termination sequence of HIV-1
  13232..13472   +  promoter       U6 promoter: RNA polymerase III promoter for human U6 snRNA
