[The description below was written by a language model from this plasmid's Addgene catalogue record and pLannotate feature annotations shown in this document.]
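Description:
lentiSAMv2 PHF21A-TSS-guide2 is a lentiviral CRISPR activation (CRISPRa) plasmid built on the lentiSAMv2 backbone and carrying a guide RNA aimed at the transcription start site region of human PHF21A. It is propagated in E. coli through a high-copy ColE1/pUC-type origin with ampicillin resistance; an f1 origin is also present. The backbone additionally carries an SV40/EM7-driven bleomycin/Zeocin resistance cassette that lies outside the LTR-flanked region, so it is not part of the packaged viral genome.

The transfer cassette has a CMV enhancer/promoter fused to a truncated HIV-1 5' LTR, which drives genomic RNA production in packaging cells. This is followed by the Ψ packaging signal, RRE and cPPT/CTS, with a WPRE and a truncated 3' LTR at the downstream end. Within this region there are two expression units. A human U6 promoter transcribes the PHF21A-targeting guide in an S. pyogenes scaffold modified with two MS2 stem loops, which can recruit MS2 coat protein–fused activator components supplied from a separate construct. An EF-1α core promoter then drives nuclear-localised, catalytically dead Cas9 (D10A/N863A). According to the catalogue entry, dCas9 is fused to the VP64 activation domain and linked through a 2A peptide to blasticidin S deaminase. VP64 and the 2A element are not individually annotated in the feature table, but an unannotated gap between dCas9 and the blasticidin gene is consistent with their presence.

The plasmid is intended for lentiviral delivery into mammalian cells, blasticidin selection of transduced cells, and transcriptional upregulation of endogenous PHF21A. It was deposited with a study of pancreatic islet chromatin architecture and type 2 diabetes genetics.
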