Addgene plasmid #125493: lentiSAMv2 PHF21A-TSS-guide2
Purpose: CRISPR-mediated activation of PHF21A. Catalytically inactive Cas9 from S. pyogenes and VP64 with 2A-BlastR.
Depositing lab: Jorge Ferrer. Depositing organization: Imperial College London. Publication: Human pancreatic islet three-dimensional chromatin architecture provides insights into the genetics of type 2 diabetes. Miguel-Escalada I, Bonas-Guarch S, Cebola I, Ponsa-Cobas J, Mendieta-Esteban J, Atla G, Javierre BM, Rolando DMY, Farabella I, Morgan CC, Garcia-Hurtado J, Beucher A, Moran I, Pasquali L, Ramos-Rodriguez M, Appel EVR, Linneberg A, Gjesing AP, Witte DR, Pedersen O, Grarup N, Ravassard P, Torrents D, Mercader JM, Piemonti L, Berney T, de Koning EJP, Kerr-Conte J, Pattou F, Fedko IO, Groop L, Prokopenko I, Hansen T, Marti-Renom MA, Fraser P, Ferrer J. Nat Genet. 2019 Jun 28. pii: 10.1038/s41588-019-0457-0. doi: 10.1038/s41588-019-0457-0. PubMed 31253982.
Backbone
  Vector backbone: lentiSAMv2
  Backbone manufacturer: Feng Zhang (Addgene #75112)
  Vector type: Mammalian Expression, Lentiviral, CRISPR
  Selectable markers: Blasticidin
Growth in bacteria
  Bacterial resistance: Ampicillin, 100 μg/mL
  Growth temperature: 37°C
  Growth strain: Stbl3
  Copy number: High Copy
Gene/Insert
  Gene/Insert name: dCas9-VP64-2A-BlastR
  gRNA/shRNA sequence: CCTGGGCGGAGGGATCCCC
  Species: H. sapiens (human)
  Promoter: EF1a core and U6
  Cloning method: Restriction Enzyme; 5′ cloning site Unknown (destroyed during cloning); 3′ cloning site Unknown (destroyed during cloning)
  Sequencing primers: 5′ GATCCGCCACCATGGATGC
Terms and licenses: Academic/Nonprofit Terms; Industry Terms: Not Available to Industry
How to cite: lentiSAMv2 PHF21A-TSS-guide2 was a gift from Jorge Ferrer (Addgene plasmid # 125493 ; http://n2t.net/addgene:125493 ; RRID:Addgene_125493)
