>Addgene plasmid #125493 | lentiSAMv2 PHF21A-TSS-guide2 | depositor partial sequence | sequence record 240164 | Guide RNA, MS2 stem loops
NNNNNNNNNNNNNNNGNNGAAACACCGCCTGGGCGGAGGGATCCCCGTTTTAGAGCTAGGCCAACATGAG
GATCACCCATGTCTGCAGGGCCTAGCAAGTTAAAATAAGGCTAGTCCGTTATCAACTTGGCCAACATGAG
GATCACCCATGTCTGCAGGGCCAAGTGGCACCGAGTCGGTGCTTTTTTTGGATCCTAGGTCTTGAAAGGA
GTGGGAATTGGCTCCGGTGCCCGTCAGTGGGCAGAGCGCACATCGCCCACAGTCCCCGAGAAGTTGGGGG
GAGGGGTCGGCAATTGATCCGGTGCCTAGAGAAGGTGGCGCGGGGTAAACTGGGAAAGTGATGTCGTGTA
CTGGCTCCGCCTTTTTCCCGAGGGTGGGGGAGAACCGTATATAAGTGCAGTANTCNCCGNGANCGTTCTT
TTTCGCAACGGGTTTGCCGCCANAACNCAGGCGTACGGNCACCNTGANNNGGCCGGCGGCCACNAAANAN
GNCGGNCAGCCAAANNCCAANNANNANNANAANTACNNNNNCCNNCTGNNCNNCGGCACCAANTCTGNGN
NNTGNNNCGNGNTNNCCNACGANNNCNNNNNGNCCNNCNCNANANTNNNNNNGNNGNNCNNNNNNNNNNN
GNNNNNCNATNNNNNNANNNNNNNNNNANCGCTGGNTGNNCNNNNNNGNCCAANNNCCNNNNCNNANCCG
NNTGANNNNNNNGGNCACNNNNAGANANACNNNAGNNNNNNCCCNGNTNNNGCNNCNNNTGNAGNTNNNN
ANGCNNNNNNNNNNGNCTGNGNNGNANANNNNNTNNNTNNNNNNNNNGNNGCACCNCNNCCTGNGNNANN
NNNNNNNCANNNNNNNCCNNNNNNCNNNNNNNNNNNNNNNNNNNNNNNNNGNNNNNNNNNNNTGGNNNAA
NNNNCNNNNNNGANTNNCTANNNTNNTNNNNANNNNN
